Addgene plasmid #190118: pMB1-D1
Purpose: (Empty Backbone) Level 1 MoClo plasmid for A. baumannii
Depositing lab: Veronica Godoy-Carter. Depositing organization: Northeastern University. Publication: AspFlex: Molecular Tools to Study Gene Expression and Regulation in Acinetobacter baumannii. Brychcy M, Kokodynski A, Lloyd D, Godoy VG. ACS Synth Biol. 2023 Aug 16. doi: 10.1021/acssynbio.3c00167. PubMed 37587063.
Backbone
  Vector backbone: pTU1-D1-RFP / pSB1A2
  Backbone manufacturer: Paul Freemont Lab / iGem
  Vector type: Bacterial Expression, Synthetic Biology
  Selectable markers: mRFP1
Growth in bacteria
  Bacterial resistance: Ampicillin, 100 μg/mL
  Growth temperature: 37°C
  Growth strain: DH5alpha
  Copy number: High Copy
Gene/Insert
  Gene/Insert name: None
Terms and licenses: Academic/Nonprofit Terms; Industry Terms: Not Available to Industry
Depositor comments: Added replications elements for Acinetobacter species into the PstI site
How to cite: pMB1-D1 was a gift from Veronica Godoy-Carter (Addgene plasmid # 190118 ; http://n2t.net/addgene:190118 ; RRID:Addgene_190118)
