[The description below was written by a language model from this plasmid's Addgene catalogue record and pLannotate feature annotations shown in this document.]
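Description:
pMB1-D1 is an empty Level 1 acceptor plasmid for MoClo (Golden Gate-style modular cloning), adapted for use in Acinetobacter baumannii as part of the AspFlex toolkit. It derives from the pTU1-D1-RFP acceptor vector on the BioBrick pSB1A2 backbone, and a BioBrick prefix remnant is still annotated near the end of the sequence. In E. coli it replicates from a high-copy ColE1/pUC-type origin and is selected through the β-lactamase gene (AmpR) under its native promoter, which confers ampicillin resistance. According to the depositor, replication elements for Acinetobacter species were inserted into the PstI site, making the plasmid a shuttle vector. These elements are not recognised in the automated feature table. They may lie in the roughly 4 kb unannotated stretch between the terminators and the ColE1 origin, but the record does not confirm this or describe them further.

There is no gene of interest. The cloning position is instead occupied by an mRFP1 dropout cassette: a CAP binding site, lac promoter and lac operator (preceded by a short lacI fragment) drive the monomeric red fluorescent protein, followed by the rrnB T1 and T7Te terminators. In MoClo acceptors of this type, the cassette is replaced during assembly by a transcription unit built from lower-level parts such as a promoter, ribosome binding site, coding sequence and terminator. Colonies with correct assemblies therefore lose the red colour, which is why mRFP1 is listed as the screening marker. The Type IIS sites and the overhangs that define the D1 position are not annotated in the record. The plasmid is intended for building expression and reporter constructs for studying gene expression and regulation in A. baumannii.
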