Features (pLannotate 1.2.2; 12 found; start..end, strand, type, name):
     21..110     +  CDS            lacI (fragment): lac repressor; lacI; The lac repressor binds to the lac operator to inhibit transcription in E. coli. This inhibition can be relieved by adding lactose or isopropyl-β-D-thiogalactopyranoside (IPTG).
    123..144     +  protein_bind   CAP binding site: CAP binding activates transcription in the presence of cAMP. E. coli catabolite activator protein
    159..189     +  promoter       lac promoter: promoter for the E. coli lac operon
    197..213     +  protein_bind   lac operator: The lac repressor binds to the lac operator to inhibit transcription in E. coli. This inhibition can be relieved by adding lactose or isopropyl-β-D-thiogalactopyranoside (IPTG). lac repressor encoded by lacI
    249..923     +  CDS            mRFP1: mRFP1 is a basic (constitutively fluorescent) red fluorescent protein published in 2002, derived from Discosoma sp.. It is reported to be a somewhat slowly-maturing monomer with low acid sensitivity.
    971..1042    +  terminator     rrnB T1 terminator: transcription terminator T1 from the E. coli rrnB gene
   1058..1085    +  terminator     T7Te terminator: phage T7 early transcription terminator
   5222..5810    -  rep_origin     ori: high-copy-number ColE1/pMB1/pBR322/pUC origin of replication
   5981..6841    -  CDS            AmpR: β-lactamase; bla; confers resistance to ampicillin, carbenicillin, and related antibiotics
   6842..6946    -  promoter       AmpR promoter: bla
   7036..7079    -  terminator     bacterial terminator: putative bacterial transcription terminator
   7082..7101    +  misc_feature   BioBrick prefix: BioBrick prefix for parts that start with "ATG"
>Addgene plasmid #190118 | pMB1-D1 | addgene full sequence | sequence record 378886 | Addgene NGS Result
CGTCTCAGAAGCTATAGAGACCCAATACGCAAACCGCCTCTCCCCGCGCGTTGGCCGATTCATTAATGCA
GCTGGCACGACAGGTTTCCCGACTGGAAAGCGGGCAGTGAGCGCAACGCAATTAATGTGAGTTAGCTCAC
TCATTAGGCACCCCAGGCTTTACACTTTATGCTTCCGGCTCGTATGTTGTGTGGAATTGTGAGCGGATAA
CAATTTCACACATACTAGAGAAAGAGGAGAAATACTAGATGGCTTCCTCCGAAGACGTTATCAAAGAGTT
CATGCGTTTCAAAGTTCGTATGGAAGGTTCCGTTAACGGTCACGAGTTCGAAATCGAAGGTGAAGGTGAA
GGTCGTCCGTACGAAGGTACCCAGACCGCTAAACTGAAAGTTACCAAAGGTGGTCCGCTGCCGTTCGCTT
GGGACATCCTGTCCCCGCAGTTCCAGTACGGTTCCAAAGCTTACGTTAAACACCCGGCTGACATCCCGGA
CTACCTGAAACTGTCCTTCCCGGAAGGTTTCAAATGGGAACGTGTTATGAACTTCGAAGACGGTGGTGTT
GTTACCGTTACCCAGGACTCCTCCCTGCAAGACGGTGAGTTCATCTACAAAGTTAAACTGCGTGGTACCA
ACTTCCCGTCCGACGGTCCGGTTATGCAGAAAAAAACCATGGGTTGGGAAGCTTCCACCGAACGTATGTA
CCCGGAAGACGGTGCTCTGAAAGGTGAAATCAAAATGCGTCTGAAACTGAAAGACGGTGGTCACTACGAC
GCTGAAGTTAAAACCACCTACATGGCTAAAAAACCGGTTCAGCTGCCGGGTGCTTACAAAACCGACATCA
AACTGGACATCACCTCCCACAACGAAGACTACACCATCGTTGAACAGTACGAACGTGCTGAAGGTCGTCA
CTCCACCGGTGCTTAATAACGCTGATAGTGCTAGTGTAGATCGCTACTAGAGCCAGGCATCAAATAAAAC
GAAAGGCTCAGTCGAAAGACTGGGCCTTTCGTTTTATCTGTTGTTTGTCGGTGAACGCTCTCTACTAGAG
TCACACTGGCTCACCTTCGGGTGGGCCTTTCTGCGTTTATAGGTCTCATGTTCTTCAGAGACGCTGCAGT
TAACAAGTTGCCTGACGCTGTGTCTTATCCAGTTCATGCGGCAATGCTATCTCTACTTCCTTTGCTAATC
TTGCCTCCTGTTTGATGTCACCGTTCTTTTTTAGTTCGGATTGCTCTACCCGATTCCATAGGGTTTGACG
ATCTAACATGTCAGGACTTGCCCCAGTTGGGGCAAAAATTTGGGTGTATTCAATGCCTGTTTTTTTGGTG
TAGTCCTGCTCTTTTCCGTACGTATCACAGTACAATTTTTCGCCTGCTCGGTATGCTGCACATGCCACGA
TTGAGCGACCATCTGACCTCGAAATGTTCTGCATTTCACAATGGTAAATTGCCATTTTCATCACCTGTTT
ATTAACAGCCGCCCCAAGTTTTGGGCGGTTGGGGTGTCGGGGTTTCCCTGACCGTACTTGCAAAATTTGG
CGTAGCAAAAATTTTGCGTAAGTGCGCCCTTCGGGAACTCTGCGAGGCTAAAAGCAAAAGCAAGAGCAAT
AAGGCTTTGACTTTGTTTTTTGATTTTGCTCGCTGCGCTCGGATCTTGATGTAAGTCGAGTTTTTGAAGT
AGAACACTTTTCACATTGATGATGGTTCATACTTCGGAAAATAGGTTGAGACACAGGCATTAAAAATGGT
CAAAAAAACAGCTATGGAATTGGGTCAAATGCTCGATGAAGAAAAGGAAAAATTGGAACGTCAGGAAAAG
GCAAGAAAGGATCTAGCTGACGCTGTGGTGAAAGGTCGAGAGCAAAAACAGGCAAGGTCAGACGATGCAA
AACGCAAGATCCTGATCGGGGCTTACTTACTGAAGAAACATGATAATGACATCAAGAAACTTGTGGAACA
AAACCCCGATTTTATTGGGTACATTAGAGAAAATGATAAGCACTTATTTTCATAGGCATTAGTAGTTATA
AAAAACCCTCATAAATCGAGGGTTTCTTTTTTATCTGCATTACTTTTTGAATCAATGTACTTTTTTAGCT
TGCTATTTTTCACTGCATACAGCCGCTTATACTCTTTCTCAATCAATGCGGTCAAAATGGCTTTTTGGCT
CTCCCCTGCTGCGCCCACCATGTCCGCAAGCATATCCGACACACCCTTATCTATAAACACCTCCAAACGT
TGACTATCAAGGCTTTTGCGTTTTTCACGATATGCTTTTTGTCGTTCGGCATTGGTTTTTGGCGGCTCTT
TTAGCATGTCCTGTGTTTTCTGATCGTTCGGGTCTTTCATGTCTTTAACTCCCATATAGTATATCATAGT
TACAGGATAACATTGTTTTTAGTTACAGGATAACTTTTTATAAAATTTATTTGTAAAAATTTATGCTATC
CTGCAACTATTTTTAAATTACAGGATAACTATTTAACGTTACCCTGTAACTATAGTTATCCTGTAACGCT
AAATTAATTACCCTGTAACATATATTTTGTTATCCTGTAACAACTAAATATTGAAATAATACTACCAAAG
TTACCCTGTAACGAAAATAACTAGGTTAAAAAATGATCGGATTTTAACATTTTGCGTTGTTCCAAAAGTT
ATCAACAGCCTAGAACGTCATAGGAAGCGATTACAGACACTTTATAGCTATCAGCATGGGAACATAAGGG
CAGGATGAAATATGGGTCTTAAAACGCAAATGGTGAGGTTTTAGAGGTATTTTTTGAAGATGATTAAGGC
GGTTTGTTTTTAAAATTTTTGGCGGCTCTCAGGCTGCTTACATTTTAACCAGTTCAGTGAAAAGTTCTTT
TTCAGCAAATTTCTGTTTAGCACCATAGCTAAAACTTGCGTGGAACATATTAAGAATTGACCGAAATGAC
ACAATCTCAATTATATTTTTTTTGAAAAGTTTTCTTTATCAAATATTTTAAATCATTGATTTATATATAA
GTATACATTCATTTTAATAATTAATCTTTATTTAACAATGATTTATCTATATTCAATTGTTTAATTATTC
TTACTAATATTATCTCTATATCAATATTTTTTATTTAAAAACATATGTTTAGTAGTGCTTTTGATTAAAG
TACCAGAGGGAGGGAGCAGAGCTGAATGGGAAATACTCACCCTAGAGCGATTCTTAAAAATCACCCTAAA
GTATTCCCATTCGATGTACCGTCGGTCGGTCGCTTTCGCATCAGGGATGACATCACTGTATCAAGCTGCC
ACTGTTATGATTACGATTGATAGCACCGCCTGAACACGCTCATAACCGCCAATTAAATGACTACTCATTG
CGTCCGCTACTCTGTTCAGTTCCCCTAGTAATAGCGTTTTTCCGATGTGTGCTAGCGTCACTGTACCTCA
TCACCCACACATGGACAGATTGAGTTACAGACATTGGCTAAATTTTTGGGGTCTATGCTTGACAAAGCGA
GTTAAAACCTTAGAATTTAAGACAGGTACATTAAGCCCCTGTGGTGAAATCATTAGCGGTCGTCAAACCT
TAATGCTTTCGATTGCCGATATGTCAGTATCGAAGATCTGTACCCCATAAATTACGGTAAAGCCCCAAGC
AATTGCAAGGGGCTTTTATCTTTTTTAACAAAAAAAATTTATAAATCAGGATTTTATAACACTAAATAAT
CCAAAGTACATGAGTAAGTCATGACCACTCCTGCGATGTGTGTAGCACTCTGAGTATCCGTATTATATCA
GTGATGTCATATACAACCACATAATGCGGATGTATCACTAACTCCCTAGTATCTTTCTGTCTGCCTGTGC
GCCCCATCAGTCGATTATCAACAAGTAAATCTGTCTTTTCTTCAATTAAATCATCAATTTCAATAGCTGC
TATAGGGTTGCGTTCTTCAAGATAATCATAGATATTTCTACGATCTTGGCGAGCTGTTTCAGTCCACTCA
ATCTTCATTCTTCGCTGCCAGTTTCGCCAATGTTGCAGCACGTCTAGCGGCAAACTCTGCCTTTACGTCC
TCATGTGGAATCAACTTGCCTGCATTGGCTTCATTTAAGCCGATCTGTACCTGCTGCTTGAACCATTTGT
CATAGTCTGCGGCTTCCTGTTGCTTCTTAACAAAGTCACGCATGAAGTCACGGATTAGCTGCGCCCCCGA
CCGATCAACAGTCTTAGCAAGGCTTGAAAATTCTTGCTTTAGGTCATGGTCTACCCGAAAGGTAAAAGTC
GCTTCTGTCATGTTTTTCACTCCAATGTGTTACATTTGAATGCTATTGTAACACATTAAAAAGTTAGGTC
ATTGTCTTTTTTCGGCTTAGGCTGTTCTTGGTCATAACGTGGTTTAAATGATGGCTGTCGCTCATTCTCA
AGTAAAATTTTCCGTTTATTAACAGCCTGTTGCATCTGCTCATAGTAAGGCATCAACTGCGGTAAAATAT
CAGCAAGTGCCTGTCTGTCTTTATCCAGGATACGGCTCAATTGCCCGATTTTTTTCAAGTCACGCTCATA
GGCTATTCTGTCGCTGATCTGCTCGTATTTTTGCTTTGAACACCTTATGTACTCTTGCATATCGTTACTT
GCCCATGCCTGCGCCTGAAGACGTGTAAACATGGAAATGTCTGAAGCAACATGGTCGCTGATATGGTCAT
ACTCAGCATCTTTGACATAGCCGTATTTTGATAAATATCTTTCATAGTCCTGCCGTTTCTTTTTGTCATC
TTCCTGTTTTTGTTTAGTTTCTCTTTCTATCTGCTGTTGTTTTCGTTGCTGTTCCTGTTGCTCCTCTTTT
ATCTCTCTGTGATAAATGGAAAGGCTAGATTGATCATTATCCCAACGTGTGAGCATGTCCTCAAAGCCGT
AATAATCAGCACTAAACCAACCTGTTTTCACTTTCACTGGTGGCGGCAGTGGCTCTCCGATCTCCCTTAG
CAGTGCTGTAGCTGCTCGTCCCTCTTTGATCACTTTATCAAGCTGCAAGCGGTCGATATTGTCTTGCAAC
TGCAGGCTTCCTCGCTCACTGACTCGCTGCGCTCGGTCGTTCGGCTGCGGCGAGCGGTATCAGCTCACTC
AAAGGCGGTAATACGGTTATCCACAGAATCAGGGGATAACGCAGGAAAGAACATGTGAGCAAAAGGCCAG
CAAAAGGCCAGGAACCGTAAAAAGGCCGCGTTGCTGGCGTTTTTCCACAGGCTCCGCCCCCCTGACGAGC
ATCACAAAAATCGACGCTCAAGTCAGAGGTGGCGAAACCCGACAGGACTATAAAGATACCAGGCGTTTCC
CCCTGGAAGCTCCCTCGTGCGCTCTCCTGTTCCGACCCTGCCGCTTACCGGATACCTGTCCGCCTTTCTC
CCTTCGGGAAGCGTGGCGCTTTCTCATAGCTCACGCTGTAGGTATCTCAGTTCGGTGTAGGTCGTTCGCT
CCAAGCTGGGCTGTGTGCACGAACCCCCCGTTCAGCCCGACCGCTGCGCCTTATCCGGTAACTATCGTCT
TGAGTCCAACCCGGTAAGACACGACTTATCGCCACTGGCAGCAGCCACTGGTAACAGGATTAGCAGAGCG
AGGTATGTAGGCGGTGCTACAGAGTTCTTGAAGTGGTGGCCTAACTACGGCTACACTAGAAGAACAGTAT
TTGGTATCTGCGCTCTGCTGAAGCCAGTTACCTTCGGAAAAAGAGTTGGTAGCTCTTGATCCGGCAAACA
AACCACCGCTGGTAGCGGTGGTTTTTTTGTTTGCAAGCAGCAGATTACGCGCAGAAAAAAAGGATCTCAA
GAAGATCCTTTGATCTTTTCTACGGGGTCTGACGCTCAGTGGAACGAAAACTCACGTTAAGGGATTTTGG
TCATGAGATTATCAAAAAGGATCTTCACCTAGATCCTTTTAAATTAAAAATGAAGTTTTAAATCAATCTA
AAGTATATATGAGTAAACTTGGTCTGACAGTTACCAATGCTTAATCAGTGAGGCACCTATCTCAGCGATC
TGTCTATTTCGTTCATCCATAGTTGCCTGACTCCCCGTCGTGTAGATAACTACGATACGGGAGGGCTTAC
CATCTGGCCCCAGTGCTGCAATGATACCGCGAGAGCCACGCTCACCGGCTCCAGATTTATCAGCAATAAA
CCAGCCAGCCGGAAGGGCCGAGCGCAGAAGTGGTCCTGCAACTTTATCCGCCTCCATCCAGTCTATTAAT
TGTTGCCGGGAAGCTAGAGTAAGTAGTTCGCCAGTTAATAGTTTGCGCAACGTTGTTGCCATTGCTACAG
GCATCGTGGTGTCACGCTCGTCGTTTGGTATGGCTTCATTCAGCTCCGGTTCCCAACGATCAAGGCGAGT
TACATGATCCCCCATGTTGTGCAAAAAAGCGGTTAGCTCCTTCGGTCCTCCGATCGTTGTCAGAAGTAAG
TTGGCCGCAGTGTTATCACTCATGGTTATGGCAGCACTGCATAATTCTCTTACTGTCATGCCATCCGTAA
GATGCTTTTCTGTGACTGGTGAGTACTCAACCAAGTCATTCTGAGAATAGTGTATGCGGCGACCGAGTTG
CTCTTGCCCGGCGTCAATACGGGATAATACCGCGCCACATAGCAGAACTTTAAAAGTGCTCATCATTGGA
AAACGTTCTTCGGGGCGAAAACTCTCAAGGATCTTACCGCTGTTGAGATCCAGTTCGATGTAACCCACTC
GTGCACCCAACTGATCTTCAGCATCTTTTACTTTCACCAGCGTTTCTGGGTGAGCAAAAACAGGAAGGCA
AAATGCCGCAAAAAAGGGAATAAGGGCGACACGGAAATGTTGAATACTCATACTCTTCCTTTTTCAATAT
TATTGAAGCATTTATCAGGGTTATTGTCTCATGAGCGGATACATATTTGAATGTATTTAGAAAAATAAAC
AAATAGGGGTTCCGCGCACATTTCCCCGAAAAGTGCCACCTGACGTCTAAGAAACCATTATTATCATGAC
ATTAACCTATAAAAATAGGCGTATCACGAGGCAGAATTTCAGATAAAAAAAATCCTTAGCTTTCGCTAAG
GATGATTTCTGGAATTCGCGGCCGCTTCTAGAA
